Addgene plasmid #12717: DCT.VV.Orf29
Purpose: This plasmid was designed for screening purposes and may contain discrepancies relative to the current canonical GenBank version of the gene.
Depositing lab: Jack Bennink & Jon Yewdell. Depositing organization: National Institute of Allergy and Infectious Diseases (NIAID). Publication: Identification of poxvirus CD8+ T cell determinants to enable rational design and characterization of smallpox vaccines. Tscharke DC, Karupiah G, Zhou J, Palmore T, Irvine KR, Haeryfar SM, Williams S, Sidney J, Sette A, Bennink JR, Yewdell JW. J Exp Med. 2005 January 3; 201(1): 95–104. 10.1084/jem.20041912 PubMed 15623576.
Backbone
  Vector backbone: pcDNA 3.1D V5-His-TOPO
  Backbone manufacturer: Invitrogen
  Backbone size w/o insert (bp): 5514
  Vector type: Mammalian Expression
  Selectable markers: Neomycin (select with G418)
Growth in bacteria
  Bacterial resistance: Ampicillin, 100 μg/mL
  Growth temperature: 37°C
  Growth strain: DH5alpha
  Copy number: High Copy
Gene/Insert
  Gene/Insert name: VV.Orf29 (alt names: VV_WR_086; virus late transcription factor, VLTF-1)
  Species: Vaccinia Virus
  Insert size (bp): 783
  GenBank ID: 9791010
  Cloning method: Restriction Enzyme; 5′ cloning site BamHI (not destroyed); 3′ cloning site BamHI (not destroyed)
  Sequencing primers: 5′ Universal T7
Terms and licenses: Academic/Nonprofit Terms; Industry Terms: Not Available to Industry
Depositor comments: Please see the Vaccinia kit page ( https://www.addgene.org/vvorf/ ) for more information. The kit page contains the supplemental VVOrfData spreadsheet, which includes important information about this plasmid. The plasmid and insert names provided here relate only to this library. The name of the ORF (if present) in VACV strain Copenhagen and the name of the ORF (if annotated) in VACV strain WR sequence can be found in VVOrfData spreadsheet. Please note that the amino acid sequence given for each ORF in the spreadsheet may contain some errors. Additionally, changes from the expected sequence may be present in these plasmids. Please see Addgene's quality control sequence and sequencing notes in the VVOrfData spreadsheet before ordering this plasmid.
How to cite: DCT.VV.Orf29 was a gift from Jack Bennink & Jon Yewdell (Addgene plasmid # 12717 ; http://n2t.net/addgene:12717 ; RRID:Addgene_12717)
