[The description below was written by a language model from this plasmid's Addgene catalogue record.]
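Description:
DCT.VV.Orf29 is a mammalian expression plasmid built on the commercial pcDNA 3.1D V5-His-TOPO backbone (about 5.5 kb without insert). It carries a 783 bp vaccinia virus open reading frame designated VV.Orf29 within its library, also recorded as VV_WR_086 and annotated as the viral late transcription factor VLTF-1. The plasmid is maintained at high copy in E. coli under ampicillin selection, and it carries a neomycin resistance marker so that transfected mammalian cells can be selected with G418. The record lists BamHI sites, both preserved, flanking the insert, and a universal T7 primer for sequencing from the 5′ side. It does not give a feature table or name the promoter. This backbone family generally drives inserts from a CMV promoter and offers C-terminal V5 and His tags, but the record does not state whether the ORF is in frame with those tags.

The construct belongs to a library of individually cloned vaccinia virus ORFs made to identify poxvirus CD8+ T cell determinants, work aimed at the rational design and characterization of smallpox vaccines. In this kind of screen, each viral gene is expressed on its own in mammalian cells so that its product can be tested as a source of T cell epitopes. The depositors state that the plasmid was designed for screening and may differ from the current canonical GenBank sequence of the gene. They also note that the plasmid and insert names apply only within this library. A supplemental spreadsheet gives the corresponding ORF names in the Copenhagen and WR strains, and the depositors advise checking it and the quality control sequence before relying on the exact coding sequence.
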