>Addgene plasmid #12717 | DCT.VV.Orf29 | addgene partial sequence | sequence record 19112 | T7 5'-TAATACGACTCACTATAGGG-3'
GTACCGAGCTCGGATCCAGTACCCTTCACCGAATTCCAGCTGACCACCATGAGCATCCGTATAAAAATCG
ATAAACTGCGCCAAATTGTGGCATATTTTTCAGAGTTCAGTGAAGAAGTATCTATAAATGTAGACTCGAC
GGATGAGTTAATGTATATTTTTGCCGCCTTGGGCGGATCTGTAAACATTTGGGCCATTATACCTCTCAGT
GCATCAGTGTTCTACCGCGGAGCCGAAAATATTGTGTTTAATCTTCCTGTGTCCAAGGTAAAATCGTGTT
TGTGTAGTTTTCACAATGATGCCATCATAGATATAGAACCTGATCTGGAAAATAATCTAGTAAAACTTTC
TAGTTATCATGTAGTAAGTGTCGATTGTAATAAGGAACTGATGCCTATTAGGACAGATACTACTATTTGT
CTAAGTATAGATCAAAAGAAATCTTACGTGTTTAATTTTCACAAGTATGAAGAAAAATGTTGTGGTAGAA
CCGTCATTCATTTAGAATGGTTGTTGGGCTTTATCAAGTGTATTAGTCAGCATCAGCATTTGGCTATTAT
GTTTAAAGATGACAATATTATTATGAAGACTCCTGGTAATACTGATGCATTTTCCAGGGAATATTCTATG
ACTGAATGTTCTCAAGAACTACAAAAGTTTTCTTTCAAAATAGCTATCTCGTCTCTCAACAAACTACGAG
GATTCAAAAAGAGAGTCAATGTTTTTGAAACTAGAATCGTAATGGATAATGA
